Addgene plasmid #177773: pcDNA3.1_Hygro(+)_GRHL1-K592A-L3F6H
Purpose: Overexpression of 3xFLAG-6xHis tagged human GRHL1 (K592A mutation)
Depositing lab: Michael Ristow. Depositing organization: ETH Zurich (Swiss Federal Institute of Technology). Publication: Grainyhead 1 acts as a drug-inducible conserved transcriptional regulator linked to insulin signaling and lifespan. Grigolon G, Araldi E, Erni R, Wu JY, Thomas C, La Fortezza M, Laube B, Pohlmann D, Stoffel M, Zarse K, Carreira EM, Ristow M, Fischer F. Nat Commun. 2022 Jan 10;13(1):107. doi: 10.1038/s41467-021-27732-4. PubMed 35013237.
Backbone
  Vector backbone: pcDNA3.1/Hygro(+) (Thermo Fisher Scientific, #V87020)
  Vector type: Mammalian Expression
Growth in bacteria
  Bacterial resistance: Ampicillin, 100 μg/mL
  Growth temperature: 37°C
  Growth strain: DH5alpha
  Copy number: High Copy
Gene/Insert
  Gene/Insert name: GRHL1
  Species: H. sapiens (human)
  Mutation: K592A
  Entrez Gene: GRHL1 (a.k.a. LBP32, MGR, NH32, TFCP2L2)
  Cloning method: Restriction Enzyme; 5′ cloning site Unknown (unknown if destroyed)
Terms and licenses: Academic/Nonprofit Terms; Industry Terms: Not Available to Industry
How to cite: pcDNA3.1_Hygro(+)_GRHL1-K592A-L3F6H was a gift from Michael Ristow (Addgene plasmid # 177773 ; http://n2t.net/addgene:177773 ; RRID:Addgene_177773)
