[The description below was written by a language model from this plasmid's Addgene catalogue record and pLannotate feature annotations shown in this document.]
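Description:
pcDNA3.1_Hygro(+)_GRHL1-K592A-L3F6H is a mammalian expression plasmid of about 7.5 kb, built on the commercial pcDNA3.1/Hygro(+) backbone, for overexpressing a point mutant of the human transcription factor GRHL1 (Grainyhead-like 1, also known as LBP32, MGR or TFCP2L2). It is maintained in E. coli at high copy through a ColE1/pUC-type origin and selected with ampicillin via the β-lactamase gene. An f1 origin is also present, allowing single-stranded DNA production. For mammalian cells, a separate cassette places the hygromycin phosphotransferase gene between the SV40 enhancer/early promoter and the SV40 polyadenylation signal, so stably transfected cells can be selected with hygromycin.

The GRHL1 open reading frame carrying the K592A substitution is driven by the human cytomegalovirus immediate early enhancer and promoter and terminated by the bovine growth hormone polyadenylation signal. A T7 promoter just upstream of the coding sequence can be used for in vitro transcription or as a sequencing primer site. According to the catalogue entry, the protein carries a 3xFLAG-6xHis tag. The feature table places FLAG and polyhistidine fragments immediately downstream of the GRHL1 coding region, consistent with a C-terminal tag, and the "L" in the name may denote a linker in the unannotated gap before them, although the record does not say so. The tags permit detection, immunoprecipitation or affinity purification. Several short annotated fragments (an HIV-1 LTR piece, ble, lacI, bom) are likely backbone remnants or chance matches rather than functional elements. The record does not state the functional consequence of K592A. The construct is intended for overexpression of the mutant, presumably for comparison with wild-type GRHL1.
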