Features (pLannotate 1.2.2; 22 found; start..end, strand, type, name):
    152..531     +  enhancer       CMV enhancer: human cytomegalovirus immediate early enhancer
    532..735     +  promoter       CMV promoter: human cytomegalovirus (CMV) immediate early promoter
    731..764     +  LTR            5' LTR (truncated) (fragment): truncated 5' long terminal repeat (LTR) from HIV-1
    780..798     +  promoter       T7 promoter: promoter for bacteriophage T7 RNA polymerase
    818..2671    +  CDS            GRHL1: GRHL1_HUMAN - Also known as LBP32, MGR, TFCP2L2 From Homo sapiens (Human).
   2756..2776    +  CDS            FLAG (fragment): FLAG® epitope tag, followed by an enterokinase cleavage site
   2777..2794    +  CDS            9xHis (fragment): 9xHis affinity tag
   2897..3121    +  polyA_signal   bGH poly(A) signal: bovine growth hormone polyadenylation signal
   3125..3146    +  promoter       SV40 promoter (fragment): SV40 enhancer and early promoter
   3167..3595    +  rep_origin     f1 ori (sequence partly withheld): f1 bacteriophage origin of replication; arrow indicates direction of (+) strand synthesis
   3609..3938    +  promoter       SV40 promoter: SV40 enhancer and early promoter
   3987..5012    +  CDS            HygR: aminoglycoside phosphotransferase from E. coli; aph(4)-Ia; confers resistance to hygromycin
   5022..5147    +  CDS            ble (fragment): BLE_KLEPN - Experimental evidence at protein level: Swiss-Prot protein existence level 1. Binding protein with a strong affinity to the bleomycin family of antibiotics. Binds to CL990; an antimitotic-antibiotic compound. From Klebsiella pneumoniae.
   5142..5263    +  polyA_signal   SV40 poly(A) signal: SV40 polyadenylation signal
   5336..5352    -  protein_bind   lac operator: The lac repressor binds to the lac operator to inhibit transcription in E. coli. This inhibition can be relieved by adding lactose or isopropyl-β-D-thiogalactopyranoside (IPTG). lac repressor encoded by lacI
   5360..5390    -  promoter       lac promoter: promoter for the E. coli lac operon
   5405..5426    -  protein_bind   CAP binding site: CAP binding activates transcription in the presence of cAMP. E. coli catabolite activator protein
   5439..5531    -  CDS            lacI (fragment): lac repressor; lacI; The lac repressor binds to the lac operator to inhibit transcription in E. coli. This inhibition can be relieved by adding lactose or isopropyl-β-D-thiogalactopyranoside (IPTG).
   5714..6302    -  rep_origin     ori: high-copy-number ColE1/pMB1/pBR322/pUC origin of replication
   6473..7333    -  CDS            AmpR: β-lactamase; bla; confers resistance to ampicillin, carbenicillin, and related antibiotics
   7334..7438    -  promoter       AmpR promoter: bla
   7497..7549    -  misc_feature   bom (fragment): basis of mobility region from pBR322
>Addgene plasmid #177773 | pcDNA3.1_Hygro(+)_GRHL1-K592A-L3F6H | addgene full sequence | sequence record 354569 | Addgene NGS Result
CTCCCTGCTTGTGTGTTGGAGGTCGCTGAGTAGTGCGCGAGCAAAATTTAAGCTACAACAAGGCAAGGCT
TGACCGACAATTGCATGAAGAATCTGCTTAGGGTTAGGCGTTTTGCGCTGCTTCGCGATGTACGGGCCAG
ATATACGCGTTGACATTGATTATTGACTAGTTATTAATAGTAATCAATTACGGGGTCATTAGTTCATAGC
CCATATATGGAGTTCCGCGTTACATAACTTACGGTAAATGGCCCGCCTGGCTGACCGCCCAACGACCCCC
GCCCATTGACGTCAATAATGACGTATGTTCCCATAGTAACGCCAATAGGGACTTTCCATTGACGTCAATG
GGTGGAGTATTTACGGTAAACTGCCCACTTGGCAGTACATCAAGTGTATCATATGCCAAGTACGCCCCCT
ATTGACGTCAATGACGGTAAATGGCCCGCCTGGCATTATGCCCAGTACATGACCTTATGGGACTTTCCTA
CTTGGCAGTACATCTACGTATTAGTCATCGCTATTACCATGGTGATGCGGTTTTGGCAGTACATCAATGG
GCGTGGATAGCGGTTTGACTCACGGGGATTTCCAAGTCTCCACCCCATTGACGTCAATGGGAGTTTGTTT
TGGCACCAAAATCAACGGGACTTTCCAAAATGTCGTAACAACTCCGCCCCATTGACGCAAATGGGCGGTA
GGCGTGTACGGTGGGAGGTCTATATAAGCAGAGCTCTCTGGCTAACTAGAGAACCCACTGCTTACTGGCT
TATCGAAATTAATACGACTCACTATAGGGAGACCCAAGCTGGCTAGCATGACACAGGAGTACGACAACAA
ACGGCCAGTGTTGGTTCTTCAGAATGAAGCACTTTATCCACAGCGGCGGTCCTACACTAGTGAGGATGAG
GCCTGGAAATCCTTCCTGGAAAACCCTCTCACTGCAGCGACCAAAGCGATGATGAGCATCAATGGAGATG
AAGACAGCGCCGCTGCGCTGGGCCTGCTCTATGACTACTACAAGGTTCCAAGAGAGAGAAGGTCATCAAC
AGCAAAGCCAGAGGTGGAGCACCCTGAGCCAGATCACAGCAAAAGAAACAGCATACCAATTGTGACAGAG
CAGCCCCTCATCTCTGCTGGAGAAAACAGAGTGCAAGTACTGAAAAATGTGCCATTTAACATTGTCCTTC
CCCATGGCAACCAGCTGGGCATTGATAAGAGAGGCCATCTGACAGCTCCAGATACGACAGTCACTGTCTC
CATAGCAACGATGCCTACCCACTCCATCAAGACAGAAACCCAGCCACATGGCTTCGCTGTGGGAATCCCC
CCAGCAGTGTATCATCCTGAGCCCACTGAGCGGGTGGTGGTTTTCGATCGGAATCTCAATACTGACCAGT
TCAGCTCTGGTGCTCAAGCCCCAAATGCTCAAAGGCGAACTCCAGACTCGACCTTCTCAGAGACCTTCAA
GGAAGGCGTTCAGGAGGTTTTCTTCCCCTCGGATCTCAGTCTGCGGATGCCTGGCATGAATTCAGAGGAC
TATGTTTTTGACAGTGTTTCTGGGAACAACTTTGAATATACCCTAGAAGCTTCAAAATCACTTCGACAGA
AGCCAGGAGACAGTACCATGACGTACCTGAACAAAGGCCAGTTCTATCCCATCACCTTGAAGGAGGTGAG
CAGCAGTGAAGGAATCCATCATCCCATCAGCAAAGTTCGAAGTGTGATCATGGTGGTTTTTGCTGAAGAC
AAAAGCAGAGAAGATCAGTTAAGGCATTGGAAGTACTGGCACTCCCGGCAGCACACCGCTAAACAAAGAT
GCATTGACATAGCTGACTATAAAGAAAGCTTCAACACTATCAGTAACGTCGAGGAGATTGCGTATAACGC
CATTTCCTTCACATGGGACATCAACGATGAAGCAAAGGTTTTCATCTCTGTGAACTGCTTAAGCACAGAT
TTCTCTTCCCAGAAGGGAGTGAAGGGGTTGCCTCTTAACATTCAAATTGATACCTATAGTTACAACAACC
GCAGCAACAAGCCTGTGCACCGGGCCTACTGCCAGATCAAGGTCTTCTGTGACAAGGGAGCTGAGCGGAA
AATCAGGGATGAAGAACGAAAGCAAAGCAAAAGAAAAGTTTCTGATGTTAAAGTGCCACTGCTTCCCTCT
CACAAGCGAATGGATATCACAGTTTTCAAACCCTTCATTGATCTCGATACTCAGCCTGTCCTCTTCATTC
CTGACGTGCACTTTGCCAACTTGCAGCGGGGCACTCATGTCCTTCCCATTGCCTCTGAAGAATTGGAGGG
TGAAGGCTCTGTCTTGAAAAGGGGGCCGTACGGCACAGAAGATGACTTTGCTGTCCCTCCTTCTACCAAG
CTGGCCCGGATAGAAGAACCAAAGAGAGTGCTGCTCTACGTTCGAAAGGAGTCAGAAGAAGTCTTTGATG
CCCTGATGCTCAAAACCCCATCTTTGAAGGGCTTGATGGAAGCTATCTCAGACAAATACGATGTTCCCCA
TGACAAGATTGGGAAAATATTCAAGAAGTGTAAAAAGGGGATCCTGGTGAACATGGACGACAACATTGTG
GCCCATTACTCCAATGAGGACACCTTCCAGCTGCAGATTGAAGAAGCCGGGGGGTCTTACAAGCTCACCC
TGACGGAGATCGGTACCGGCGGCGGCGGCGGCAGCGGCGGCGGCGGCAGCGACTACAAGGACCACGACGG
CGACTACAAGGACCACGACATCGACTACAAGGACGACGACGACAAGCACCACCACCACCACCACTAAGGA
TCCACTAGTCCAGTGTGGTGGAATTCTGCAGATATCCAGCACAGTGGCGGCCGCTCGAGTCTAGAGGGCC
CGTTTAAACCCGCTGATCAGCCTCGACTGTGCCTTCTAGTTGCCAGCCATCTGTTGTTTGCCCCTCCCCC
GTGCCTTCCTTGACCCTGGAAGGTGCCACTCCCACTGTCCTTTCCTAATAAAATGAGGAAATTGCATCGC
ATTGTCTGAGTAGGTGTCATTCTATTCTGGGGGGTGGGGTGGGGCAGGACAGCAAGGGGGAGGATTGGGA
AGACAATAGCAGGCATGCTGGGGATGCGGTGGGCTCTATGGCTTCTGAGGCGGAAAGAACCAGCTGGGGC
TCTAGGGGGTATCCCC
[124 nt withheld, positions 3167-3290]
C
[91 nt withheld, positions 3292-3382]
A
[49 nt withheld, positions 3384-3432]
CCTTTGACGTTGGAGTCCACGTTCTTT
[37 nt withheld, positions 3460-3496]
ACCCTATCTCGGTCTATTCTTTTGATTTATAAGGGATTTTGCCGATTTCGGCCTATTGGTTAAAAAATGA
GCTGATTTAACAAAAATTTAACGCGAATTAATTCTGTGGAATGTGTGTCAGTTAGGGTGTGGAAAGTCCC
CAGGCTCCCCAGCAGGCAGAAGTATGCAAAGCATGCATCTCAATTAGTCAGCAACCAGGTGTGGAAAGTC
CCCAGGCTCCCCAGCAGGCAGAAGTATGCAAAGCATGCATCTCAATTAGTCAGCAACCATAGTCCCGCCC
CTAACTCCGCCCATCCCGCCCCTAACTCCGCCCAGTTCCGCCCATTCTCCGCCCCATGGCTGACTAATTT
TTTTTATTTATGCAGAGGCCGAGGCCGCCTCTGCCTCTGAGCTATTCCAGAAGTAGTGAGGAGGCTTTTT
TGGAGGCCTAGGCTTTTGCAAAAAGCTCCCGGGAGCTTGTATATCCATTTTCGGATCTGATCAGCACGTG
ATGAAAAAGCCTGAACTCACCGCGACGTCTGTCGAGAAGTTTCTGATCGAAAAGTTCGACAGCGTCTCCG
ACCTGATGCAGCTCTCGGAGGGCGAAGAATCTCGTGCTTTCAGCTTCGATGTAGGAGGGCGTGGATATGT
CCTGCGGGTAAATAGCTGCGCCGATGGTTTCTACAAAGATCGTTATGTTTATCGGCACTTTGCATCGGCC
GCGCTCCCGATTCCGGAAGTGCTTGACATTGGGGAATTCAGCGAGAGCCTGACCTATTGCATCTCCCGCC
GTGCACAGGGTGTCACGTTGCAAGACCTGCCTGAAACCGAACTGCCCGCTGTTCTGCAGCCGGTCGCGGA
GGCCATGGATGCGATCGCTGCGGCCGATCTTAGCCAGACGAGCGGGTTCGGCCCATTCGGACCGCAAGGA
ATCGGTCAATACACTACATGGCGTGATTTCATATGCGCGATTGCTGATCCCCATGTGTATCACTGGCAAA
CTGTGATGGACGACACCGTCAGTGCGTCCGTCGCGCAGGCTCTCGATGAGCTGATGCTTTGGGCCGAGGA
CTGCCCCGAAGTCCGGCACCTCGTGCACGCGGATTTCGGCTCCAACAATGTCCTGACGGACAATGGCCGC
ATAACAGCGGTCATTGACTGGAGCGAGGCGATGTTCGGGGATTCCCAATACGAGGTCGCCAACATCTTCT
TCTGGAGGCCGTGGTTGGCTTGTATGGAGCAGCAGACGCGCTACTTCGAGCGGAGGCATCCGGAGCTTGC
AGGATCGCCGCGGCTCCGGGCGTATATGCTCCGCATTGGTCTTGACCAACTCTATCAGAGCTTGGTTGAC
GGCAATTTCGATGATGCAGCTTGGGCGCAGGGTCGATGCGACGCAATCGTCCGATCCGGAGCCGGGACTG
TCGGGCGTACACAAATCGCCCGCAGAAGCGCGGCCGTCTGGACCGATGGCTGTGTAGAAGTACTCGCCGA
TAGTGGAAACCGACGCCCCAGCACTCGTCCGAGGGCAAAGGAATAGCACGTGCTACGAGATTTCGATTCC
ACCGCCGCCTTCTATGAAAGGTTGGGCTTCGGAATCGTTTTCCGGGACGCCGGCTGGATGATCCTCCAGC
GCGGGGATCTCATGCTGGAGTTCTTCGCCCACCCCAACTTGTTTATTGCAGCTTATAATGGTTACAAATA
AAGCAATAGCATCACAAATTTCACAAATAAAGCATTTTTTTCACTGCATTCTAGTTGTGGTTTGTCCAAA
CTCATCAATGTATCTTATCATGTCTGTATACCGTCGACCTCTAGCTAGAGCTTGGCGTAATCATGGTCAT
AGCTGTTTCCTGTGTGAAATTGTTATCCGCTCACAATTCCACACAACATACGAGCCGGAAGCATAAAGTG
TAAAGCCTGGGGTGCCTAATGAGTGAGCTAACTCACATTAATTGCGTTGCGCTCACTGCCCGCTTTCCAG
TCGGGAAACCTGTCGTGCCAGCTGCATTAATGAATCGGCCAACGCGCGGGGAGAGGCGGTTTGCGTATTG
GGCGCTCTTCCGCTTCCTCGCTCACTGACTCGCTGCGCTCGGTCGTTCGGCTGCGGCGAGCGGTATCAGC
TCACTCAAAGGCGGTAATACGGTTATCCACAGAATCAGGGGATAACGCAGGAAAGAACATGTGAGCAAAA
GGCCAGCAAAAGGCCAGGAACCGTAAAAAGGCCGCGTTGCTGGCGTTTTTCCATAGGCTCCGCCCCCCTG
ACGAGCATCACAAAAATCGACGCTCAAGTCAGAGGTGGCGAAACCCGACAGGACTATAAAGATACCAGGC
GTTTCCCCCTGGAAGCTCCCTCGTGCGCTCTCCTGTTCCGACCCTGCCGCTTACCGGATACCTGTCCGCC
TTTCTCCCTTCGGGAAGCGTGGCGCTTTCTCATAGCTCACGCTGTAGGTATCTCAGTTCGGTGTAGGTCG
TTCGCTCCAAGCTGGGCTGTGTGCACGAACCCCCCGTTCAGCCCGACCGCTGCGCCTTATCCGGTAACTA
TCGTCTTGAGTCCAACCCGGTAAGACACGACTTATCGCCACTGGCAGCAGCCACTGGTAACAGGATTAGC
AGAGCGAGGTATGTAGGCGGTGCTACAGAGTTCTTGAAGTGGTGGCCTAACTACGGCTACACTAGAAGAA
CAGTATTTGGTATCTGCGCTCTGCTGAAGCCAGTTACCTTCGGAAAAAGAGTTGGTAGCTCTTGATCCGG
CAAACAAACCACCGCTGGTAGCGGTGGTTTTTTTGTTTGCAAGCAGCAGATTACGCGCAGAAAAAAAGGA
TCTCAAGAAGATCCTTTGATCTTTTCTACGGGGTCTGACGCTCAGTGGAACGAAAACTCACGTTAAGGGA
TTTTGGTCATGAGATTATCAAAAAGGATCTTCACCTAGATCCTTTTAAATTAAAAATGAAGTTTTAAATC
AATCTAAAGTATATATGAGTAAACTTGGTCTGACAGTTACCAATGCTTAATCAGTGAGGCACCTATCTCA
GCGATCTGTCTATTTCGTTCATCCATAGTTGCCTGACTCCCCGTCGTGTAGATAACTACGATACGGGAGG
GCTTACCATCTGGCCCCAGTGCTGCAATGATACCGCGAGACCCACGCTCACCGGCTCCAGATTTATCAGC
AATAAACCAGCCAGCCGGAAGGGCCGAGCGCAGAAGTGGTCCTGCAACTTTATCCGCCTCCATCCAGTCT
ATTAATTGTTGCCGGGAAGCTAGAGTAAGTAGTTCGCCAGTTAATAGTTTGCGCAACGTTGTTGCCATTG
CTACAGGCATCGTGGTGTCACGCTCGTCGTTTGGTATGGCTTCATTCAGCTCCGGTTCCCAACGATCAAG
GCGAGTTACATGATCCCCCATGTTGTGCAAAAAAGCGGTTAGCTCCTTCGGTCCTCCGATCGTTGTCAGA
AGTAAGTTGGCCGCAGTGTTATCACTCATGGTTATGGCAGCACTGCATAATTCTCTTACTGTCATGCCAT
CCGTAAGATGCTTTTCTGTGACTGGTGAGTACTCAACCAAGTCATTCTGAGAATAGTGTATGCGGCGACC
GAGTTGCTCTTGCCCGGCGTCAATACGGGATAATACCGCGCCACATAGCAGAACTTTAAAAGTGCTCATC
ATTGGAAAACGTTCTTCGGGGCGAAAACTCTCAAGGATCTTACCGCTGTTGAGATCCAGTTCGATGTAAC
CCACTCGTGCACCCAACTGATCTTCAGCATCTTTTACTTTCACCAGCGTTTCTGGGTGAGCAAAAACAGG
AAGGCAAAATGCCGCAAAAAAGGGAATAAGGGCGACACGGAAATGTTGAATACTCATACTCTTCCTTTTT
CAATATTATTGAAGCATTTATCAGGGTTATTGTCTCATGAGCGGATACATATTTGAATGTATTTAGAAAA
ATAAACAAATAGGGGTTCCGCGCACATTTCCCCGAAAAGTGCCACCTGACGTCGACGGATCGGGAGATCT
CCCGATCCCCTATGGTGCACTCTCAGTACAATCTGCTCTGATGCCGCATAGTTAAGCCAGTATCTG
