>Addgene plasmid #177773 | pcDNA3.1_Hygro(+)_GRHL1-K592A-L3F6H | depositor partial sequence | sequence record 344952 | Vector sequence identical to pcDNA3.1_Hygro(+)_GRHL1-L3F6H except for codon encoding K592 (AAG) mutated to GCC
CAACATTGTGGCCCATTACTCCAATGAGGAC
